>Addgene plasmid #189545 | pDEST27-GST-hSFRP1(aa53-169) | addgene full sequence | sequence record 374145 | Addgene NGS Result
CATTAGATGCATGTCGTTACATAACTTACGGTAAATGGCCCGCCTGGCTGACCGCCCAACGACCCCCGCC
CATTGACGTCAATAATGACGTATGTTCCCATAGTAACGCCAATAGGGACTTTCCATTGACGTCAATGGGT
GGAGTATTTACGGTAAACTGCCCACTTGGCAGTACATCAAGTGTATCATATGCCAAGTACGCCCCCTATT
GACGTCAATGACGGTAAATGGCCCGCCTGGCATTATGCCCAGTACATGACCTTATGGGACTTTCCTACTT
GGCAGTACATCTACGTATTAGTCATCGCTATTACCATGGTGATGCGGTTTTGGCAGTACATCAATGGGCG
TGGATAGCGGTTTGACTCACGGGGATTTCCAAGTCTCCACCCCATTGACGTCAATGGGAGTTTGTTTTGG
CACCAAAATCAACGGGACTTTCCAAAATGTCGTAACAACTCCGCCCCATTGACGCAAATGGGCGGTAGGC
GTGTACGGTGGGAGGTCTATATAAGCAGAGCTCGTTTAGTGAACCGTCAGATCGCCTGGAGACGCCATCC
ACGCTGTTTTGACCTCCATAGAAGACACCGGGACCGATCCAGCCTCCGGACTCTAGCCTAGGCCGCGGAC
CATGGCCCCTATACTAGGTTATTGGAAAATTAAGGGCCTTGTGCAACCCACTCGACTTCTTTTGGAATAT
CTTGAAGAAAAATATGAAGAGCATTTGTATGAGCGCGATGAAGGTGATAAATGGCGAAACAAAAAGTTTG
AATTGGGTTTGGAGTTTCCCAATCTTCCTTATTATATTGATGGTGATGTTAAATTAACACAGTCTATGGC
CATCATACGTTATATAGCTGACAAGCACAACATGTTGGGTGGTTGTCCAAAAGAGCGTGCAGAGATTTCA
ATGCTTGAAGGAGCGGTTTTGGATATTAGATACGGTGTTTCGAGAATTGCATATAGTAAAGACTTTGAAA
CTCTCAAAGTTGATTTTCTTAGCAAGCTACCTGAAATGCTGAAAATGTTCGAAGATCGTTTATGTCATAA
AACATATTTAAATGGTGATCATGTAACCCATCCTGACTTCATGTTGTATGACGCTCTTGATGTTGTTTTA
TACATGGACCCAATGTGCCTGGATGCGTTCCCAAAATTAGTTTGTTTTAAAAAACGTATTGAAGCTATCC
CACAAATTGATAAGTACTTGAAATCCAGCAAGTATATAGCATGGCCTTTGCAGGGCTGGCAAGCCACGTT
TGGTGGTGGCGACCATCCTCCAAAATCGGATCTGGTTCCGCGTTCTAGATCAACAAGTTTGTACAAAAAA
GCAGGCTTCGAAGGAGATAGAACCATGGCCACCAAGCCACCTCAGTGCGTGGACATCCCCGCGGACCTGC
GGCTGTGCCACAACGTGGGCTACAAGAAGATGGTGCTGCCCAACCTGCTGGAGCACGAGACCATGGCGGA
GGTGAAGCAGCAGGCCAGCAGCTGGGTGCCCCTGCTCAACAAGAACTGCCACGCCGGCACCCAGGTCTTC
CTCTGCTCGCTCTTCGCGCCCGTCTGCCTGGACCGGCCCATCTACCCGTGTCGCTGGCTCTGCGAGGCCG
TGCGCGACTCGTGCGAGCCGGTCATGCAGTTCTTCGGCTTCTACTGGCCCGAGATGCTTAAGTGTGACAA
GTTCCCCGAGGGGGACGTCTGCATCGCCATGAACCCAGCTTTCTTGTACAAAGTGGTTGATCGCGTGCAT
GCGACGTCATAGCTCTCTCCCTATAGTGAGTCGTATTATAAGCTAGGCACTGGCCGTCGTTTTACAACGT
CGTGACTGGGAAAACTGCTAGCTTGGGATCTTTGTGAAGGAACCTTACTTCTGTGGTGTGACATAATTGG
ACAAACTACCTACAGAGATTTAAAGCTCTAAGGTAAATATAAAATTTTTAAGTGTATAATGTGTTAAACT
AGCTGCATATGCTTGCTGCTTGAGAGTTTTGCTTACTGAGTATGATTTATGAAAATATTATACACAGGAG
CTAGTGATTCTAATTGTTTGTGTATTTTAGATTCACAGTCCCAAGGCTCATTTCAGGCCCCTCAGTCCTC
ACAGTCTGTTCATGATCATAATCAGCCATACCACATTTGTAGAGGTTTTACTTGCTTTAAAAAACCTCCC
ACACCTCCCCCTGAACCTGAAACATAAAATGAATGCAATTGTTGTTGTTAACTTGTTTATTGCAGCTTAT
AATGGTTACAAATAAAGCAATAGCATCACAAATTTCACAAATAAAGCATTTTTTTCACTGCATTCTAGTT
GTGGTTTGTCCAAACTCATCAATGTATCTTATCATGTCTGGATCGATCCTGCATTAATGAATCGGCCAAC
GCGCGGGGAGAGGCGGTTTGCGTATTGGCTGGCGTAATAGCGAAGAGGCCCGCACCGATCGCCCTTCCCA
ACAGTTGCGCAGCCTGAATGGCGAATGGG
[124 nt withheld, positions 2480-2603]
C
[91 nt withheld, positions 2605-2695]
A
[49 nt withheld, positions 2697-2745]
CCTTTGACGTTGGAGTCCACGTTCTTT
[37 nt withheld, positions 2773-2809]
ACCCTATCTCGGTCTATTCTTTTGATTTATAAGGGATTTTGCCGATTTCGGCCTATTGGTTAAAAAATGA
GCTGATTTAACAAAAATTTAACGCGAATTTTAACAAAATATTAACGCTTACAATTTCCTGATGCGGTATT
TTCTCCTTACGCATCTGTGCGGTATTTCACACCGCATACGCGGATCTGCGCAGCACCATGGCCTGAAATA
ACCTCTGAAAGAGGAACTTGGTTAGGTACCTTCTGAGGCGGAAAGAACCAGCTGTGGAATGTGTGTCAGT
TAGGGTGTGGAAAGTCCCCAGGCTCCCCAGCAGGCAGAAGTATGCAAAGCATGCATCTCAATTAGTCAGC
AACCAGGTGTGGAAAGTCCCCAGGCTCCCCAGCAGGCAGAAGTATGCAAAGCATGCATCTCAATTAGTCA
GCAACCATAGTCCCGCCCCTAACTCCGCCCATCCCGCCCCTAACTCCGCCCAGTTCCGCCCATTCTCCGC
CCCATGGCTGACTAATTTTTTTTATTTATGCAGAGGCCGAGGCCGCCTCGGCCTCTGAGCTATTCCAGAA
GTAGTGAGGAGGCTTTTTTGGAGGCCTAGGCTTTTGCAAAAAGCTTGATTCTTCTGACACAACAGTCTCG
AACTTAAGGCTAGAGCCACCATGATTGAACAAGATGGATTGCACGCAGGTTCTCCGGCCGCTTGGGTGGA
GAGGCTATTCGGCTATGACTGGGCACAACAGACAATCGGCTGCTCTGATGCCGCCGTGTTCCGGCTGTCA
GCGCAGGGGCGCCCGGTTCTTTTTGTCAAGACCGACCTGTCCGGTGCCCTGAATGAACTGCAGGACGAGG
CAGCGCGGCTATCGTGGCTGGCCACGACGGGCGTTCCTTGCGCAGCTGTGCTCGACGTTGTCACTGAAGC
GGGAAGGGACTGGCTGCTATTGGGCGAAGTGCCGGGGCAGGATCTCCTGTCATCTCACCTTGCTCCTGCC
GAGAAAGTATCCATCATGGCTGATGCAATGCGGCGGCTGCATACGCTTGATCCGGCTACCTGCCCATTCG
ACCACCAAGCGAAACATCGCATCGAGCGAGCACGTACTCGGATGGAAGCCGGTCTTGTCGATCAGGATGA
TCTGGACGAAGAGCATCAGGGGCTCGCGCCAGCCGAACTGTTCGCCAGGCTCAAGGCGCGCATGCCCGAC
GGCGAGGATCTCGTCGTGACCCATGGCGATGCCTGCTTGCCGAATATCATGGTGGAAAATGGCCGCTTTT
CTGGATTCATCGACTGTGGCCGGCTGGGTGTGGCGGACCGCTATCAGGACATAGCGTTGGCTACCCGTGA
TATTGCTGAAGAGCTTGGCGGCGAATGGGCTGACCGCTTCCTCGTGCTTTACGGTATCGCCGCTCCCGAT
TCGCAGCGCATCGCCTTCTATCGCCTTCTTGACGAGTTCTTCTGAGCGGGACTCTGGGGTTCGAAATGAC
CGACCAAGCGACGCCCAACCTGCCATCACGATGGCCGCAATAAAATATCTTTATTTTCATTACATCTGTG
TGTTGGTTTTTTGTGTGAATCGATAGCGATAAGGATCCGCGTATGGTGCACTCTCAGTACAATCTGCTCT
GATGCCGCATAGTTAAGCCAGCCCCGACACCCGCCAACACCCGCTGACGCGCCCTGACGGGCTTGTCTGC
TCCCGGCATCCGCTTACAGACAAGCTGTGACCGTCTCCGGGAGCTGCATGTGTCAGAGGTTTTCACCGTC
ATCACCGAAACGCGCGAGACGAAAGGGCCTCGTGATACGCCTATTTTTATAGGTTAATGTCATGATAATA
ATGGTTTCTTAGACGTCAGGTGGCACTTTTCGGGGAAATGTGCGCGGAACCCCTATTTGTTTATTTTTCT
AAATACATTCAAATATGTATCCGCTCATGAGACAATAACCCTGATAAATGCTTCAATAATATTGAAAAAG
GAAGAGTATGAGTATTCAACATTTCCGTGTCGCCCTTATTCCCTTTTTTGCGGCATTTTGCCTTCCTGTT
TTTGCTCACCCAGAAACGCTGGTGAAAGTAAAAGATGCTGAAGATCAGTTGGGTGCACGAGTGGGTTACA
TCGAACTGGATCTCAACAGCGGTAAGATCCTTGAGAGTTTTCGCCCCGAAGAACGTTTTCCAATGATGAG
CACTTTTAAAGTTCTGCTATGTGGCGCGGTATTATCCCGTATTGACGCCGGGCAAGAGCAACTCGGTCGC
CGCATACACTATTCTCAGAATGACTTGGTTGAGTACTCACCAGTCACAGAAAAGCATCTTACGGATGGCA
TGACAGTAAGAGAATTATGCAGTGCTGCCATAACCATGAGTGATAACACTGCGGCCAACTTACTTCTGAC
AACGATCGGAGGACCGAAGGAGCTAACCGCTTTTTTGCACAACATGGGGGATCATGTAACTCGCCTTGAT
CGTTGGGAACCGGAGCTGAATGAAGCCATACCAAACGACGAGCGTGACACCACGATGCCTGTAGCAATGG
CAACAACGTTGCGCAAACTATTAACTGGCGAACTACTTACTCTAGCTTCCCGGCAACAATTAATAGACTG
GATGGAGGCGGATAAAGTTGCAGGACCACTTCTGCGCTCGGCCCTTCCGGCTGGCTGGTTTATTGCTGAT
AAATCTGGAGCCGGTGAGCGTGGGTCTCGCGGTATCATTGCAGCACTGGGGCCAGATGGTAAGCCCTCCC
GTATCGTAGTTATCTACACGACGGGGAGTCAGGCAACTATGGATGAACGAAATAGACAGATCGCTGAGAT
AGGTGCCTCACTGATTAAGCATTGGTAACTGTCAGACCAAGTTTACTCATATATACTTTAGATTGATTTA
AAACTTCATTTTTAATTTAAAAGGATCTAGGTGAAGATCCTTTTTGATAATCTCATGACCAAAATCCCTT
AACGTGAGTTTTCGTTCCACTGAGCGTCAGACCCCGTAGAAAAGATCAAAGGATCTTCTTGAGATCCTTT
TTTTCTGCGCGTAATCTGCTGCTTGCAAACAAAAAAACCACCGCTACCAGCGGTGGTTTGTTTGCCGGAT
CAAGAGCTACCAACTCTTTTTCCGAAGGTAACTGGCTTCAGCAGAGCGCAGATACCAAATACTGTTCTTC
TAGTGTAGCCGTAGTTAGGCCACCACTTCAAGAACTCTGTAGCACCGCCTACATACCTCGCTCTGCTAAT
CCTGTTACCAGTGGCTGCTGCCAGTGGCGATAAGTCGTGTCTTACCGGGTTGGACTCAAGACGATAGTTA
CCGGATAAGGCGCAGCGGTCGGGCTGAACGGGGGGTTCGTGCACACAGCCCAGCTTGGAGCGAACGACCT
ACACCGAACTGAGATACCTACAGCGTGAGCTATGAGAAAGCGCCACGCTTCCCGAAGGGAGAAAGGCGGA
CAGGTATCCGGTAAGCGGCAGGGTCGGAACAGGAGAGCGCACGAGGGAGCTTCCAGGGGGAAACGCCTGG
TATCTTTATAGTCCTGTCGGGTTTCGCCACCTCTGACTTGAGCGTCGATTTTTGTGATGCTCGTCAGGGG
GGCGGAGCCTATGGAAAAACGCCAGCAACGCGGCCTTTTTACGGTTCCTGGCCTTTTGCTGGCCTTTTGC
TCACATGTTCTTTCCTGCGTTATCCCCTGATTCTGTGGATAACCGTATTACCGCCTTTGAGTGAGCTGAT
ACCGCTCGCCGCAGCCGAACGACCGAGCGCAGCGAGTCAGTGAGCGAGGAAGCGGAAGAGCGCCCAATAC
GCAAACCGCCTCTCCCCGCGCGTTGGCCGATTCATTAATGCAGAGCTTGCAATTCGCGCTTTTTCAATAT
TATTGAAGCATTTATCAGGGTTATTGTCTCATGAGCGGATACATATTTGAATGTATTTAGAAAAATAAAC
AAATAGGGGTTCCGCGCACATTTCCCCGAAAAGTGCCACCTGACGTCTAAGAAACCATTATTATCATGAC
ATTAACCTATAAAAATAGGCGTATTACGAGGCCCTTTCACG
Features (pLannotate 1.2.2; 26 found; start..end, strand, type, name):
     15..318     +  enhancer       CMV enhancer: human cytomegalovirus immediate early enhancer
    319..522     +  promoter       CMV promoter: human cytomegalovirus (CMV) immediate early promoter
    636..1286    +  CDS            GST: glutathione S-transferase from Schistosoma japonicum
   1313..1337    +  protein_bind   attB1: mutant version of attB; recombination site for the Gateway® BP reaction BP Clonase™
   1361..1717    +  CDS            SFRP1 (fragment): SFRP1_HUMAN - Also known as FRP, FRP1, SARP2. Experimental evidence at protein level: Swiss-Prot protein existence level 1. Soluble frizzled-related proteins (sFRPS) function as modulators of Wnt signaling through direct interaction with Wnts. They have a role in regulating cell growth and differentiation in specific cell types. SFRP1 decreases intracellular beta-catenin levels (By similarity). Has antiproliferative effects on vascular cells, in vitro and in vivo, and can induce, in vivo, an angiogenic response. In vascular cell cycle, delays the G1 phase and entry into the S phase (By similar
   1713..1737    -  protein_bind   attB2: mutant version of attB; recombination site for the Gateway® BP reaction BP Clonase™
   1770..1788    -  promoter       T7 promoter: promoter for bacteriophage T7 RNA polymerase
   1798..1835    +  CDS            lacZα (fragment): LacZα fragment of β-galactosidase; lacZ fragment
   1847..1961    +  intron         large T intron (fragment): SV40 (simian virus 40) large T antigen intron
   2035..2060    +  intron         small t intron (fragment): SV40 (simian virus 40) small t antigen intron
   2060..2197    +  CDS            large T antigen (fragment): large T antigen from SV40 (simian virus 40)
   2220..2354    +  polyA_signal   SV40 poly(A) signal: SV40 polyadenylation signal
   2359..2408    -  CDS            lacI (fragment): lac repressor; lacI; The lac repressor binds to the lac operator to inhibit transcription in E. coli. This inhibition can be relieved by adding lactose or isopropyl-β-D-thiogalactopyranoside (IPTG).
   2408..2475    +  CDS            lacZα (fragment): LacZα fragment of β-galactosidase; lacZ fragment
   2480..2908    +  rep_origin     f1 ori (sequence partly withheld): f1 bacteriophage origin of replication; arrow indicates direction of (+) strand synthesis
   2936..2987    -  misc_feature   bom (fragment): basis of mobility region from pBR322
   3052..3409    +  promoter       SV40 promoter: SV40 enhancer and early promoter
   3460..4251    +  CDS            neo: KKA2_KLEPN - Also known as kan, nptII. Experimental evidence at protein level: Swiss-Prot protein existence level 1. Resistance to kanamycin, neomycin, paromomycin, ribostamycin, butirosin and gentamicin B. From Klebsiella pneumoniae.
   4318..4366    +  polyA_signal   poly(A) signal: synthetic polyadenylation signal
   4386..4440    -  misc_feature   bom (fragment): basis of mobility region from pBR322
   4542..4577    -  CDS            rop (fragment): Rop protein, which maintains plasmids at low copy number; rop
   4672..4776    +  promoter       AmpR promoter: bla
   4777..5637    +  CDS            AmpR: β-lactamase; bla; confers resistance to ampicillin, carbenicillin, and related antibiotics
   5808..6396    +  rep_origin     ori: high-copy-number ColE1/pMB1/pBR322/pUC origin of replication
   6579..6632    +  CDS            lacI (fragment): lac repressor; lacI; The lac repressor binds to the lac operator to inhibit transcription in E. coli. This inhibition can be relieved by adding lactose or isopropyl-β-D-thiogalactopyranoside (IPTG).
   6648..6745    -  promoter       AmpR promoter: bla
