[The description below was written by a language model from this plasmid's Addgene catalogue record and pLannotate feature annotations shown in this document.]
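Description:
pDEST27-GST-hSFRP1(aa53-169) is a mammalian expression plasmid built on the Gateway destination vector pDEST27, designed to produce a truncated form of human secreted frizzled related protein 1 (SFRP1) as a GST fusion. It is maintained in E. coli as a high-copy plasmid through a ColE1/pUC-type origin and selected with ampicillin via the β-lactamase gene. An f1 origin is also present, which allows single-stranded DNA production. The sequenced record is about 6.8 kb.

Expression is driven by the human cytomegalovirus immediate early enhancer and promoter, followed by the Schistosoma japonicum glutathione S-transferase coding sequence. Downstream, the SFRP1 fragment lies between attB1 and attB2 sites, the recombination scars left by Gateway cloning, placing GST at the N terminus of the insert. The insert encodes only amino acids 53–169, corresponding to the Frizzled-type cysteine-rich domain (CRD), so the native N-terminal residues and the C-terminal portion of the protein are absent. Transcripts are processed using SV40-derived intron fragments and the SV40 polyadenylation signal. A separate cassette, in which the SV40 enhancer/early promoter drives the neomycin phosphotransferase gene with a synthetic poly(A) signal, could permit G418 selection of stably transfected mammalian cells. Short lacZα, lacI, rop and bom fragments and a reverse-oriented T7 promoter are backbone remnants.

The stated purpose is expression of the SFRP1 CRD in mammalian cells. The GST tag suits glutathione-based affinity capture or pull-down of the isolated domain, for example in domain-mapping work, although the record does not specify a particular application.
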