Addgene plasmid #189545: pDEST27-GST-hSFRP1(aa53-169)
Purpose: Protein expression of SFRP1 in mammalian cells. Contains only Frizzled cysteine rich domain (CRD)--amino acids 53-169.
Depositing lab: Haian Fu. Depositing organization: Emory University.
Backbone
  Vector backbone: pDEST27
  Vector type: Mammalian Expression
Growth in bacteria
  Bacterial resistance: Ampicillin, 100 μg/mL
  Growth temperature: 37°C
  Growth strain: DH5alpha
  Copy number: High Copy
Gene/Insert
  Gene/Insert name: truncated secreted frizzled related protein 1 (alt name: SFRP1; FRP; FRP1; FrzA; FRP-1; SARP2)
  Species: H. sapiens (human)
  Mutation: contains aa53-169
  Entrez Gene: SFRP1 (a.k.a. FRP, FRP-1, FRP1, FrzA, SARP2)
  Tag / fusion protein: GST (N terminal on insert)
  Cloning method: Gateway Cloning
Terms and licenses: Academic/Nonprofit Terms; Industry Terms: Not Available to Industry
How to cite: pDEST27-GST-hSFRP1(aa53-169) was a gift from Haian Fu (Addgene plasmid # 189545 ; http://n2t.net/addgene:189545 ; RRID:Addgene_189545)
